>Addgene plasmid #137969 | pFd030.R2 | addgene full sequence | sequence record 273513 | Addgene NGS Result
TCCCTATCAGTGATAGAGATTGACATCCCTATCAGTGATAGAGATACTGAGCACATCAGCAGGACGCACT
GACCGATTACCGGCAACAGGAGACACAAAATGACGAGCTTTCAAATTACCTTTATTAACGAGTTATCCGG
GTTGAAGGAGATTATCGATATTCCAGATGACAAGTACATTCTCGATGCAGCTTGTGAGCAGAATATTGAA
CTCCCGGCGTCATGTCGTGAAGGGACTTGTTCAACCTGTGTCGCCAAGTTGGAGAAGGGGAATGTCGACC
AACAGGACCAGTCTTTCCTTGACGATGATCAAATCGAAAAGGGCTACATTTTGATTTGCAAGGCCTACCC
TCTGAGTGATTGCATTATCCGCACACATGCGGAAGATCAACTTTACTAAGAATTCTGATAATAATCTAGA
CCAGGCATCAAATAAAACGAAAGGCTCAGTCGAAAGACTGGGCCTTTCGTTTTATCTGTTGTTTGTCGGT
GAACGCTCTCTACTAGAGTCACACTGGCTCACCTTCGGGTGGGCCTTTCTGCGTTTATAGGTACCCGTGG
ATCCTCTAGAGTCGACCTGCAGGCATGCAAGCTTTTTACGGCTAGCTCAGTCCTAGGTATAGTGCTAGCC
CAGCCAGAGAAACACTCTTTAACAGGGGGTAGTATGATGTCTCGTTTAGATAAAAGTAAAGTGATTAACA
GCGCATTAGAGCTGCTTAATGAGGTCGGAATCGAAGGTTTAACAACCCGTAAACTCGCCCAGAAGCTAGG
TGTAGAGCAGCCTACATTGTATTGGCATGTAAAAAATAAGCGGGCTTTGCTCGACGCCTTAGCCATTGAG
ATGTTAGATAGGCACCATACTCACTTTTGCCCTTTAGAAGGGGAAAGCTGGCAAGATTTTTTACGTAATA
ACGCTAAAAGTTTTAGATGTGCTTTACTAAGTCATCGCGATGGAGCAAAAGTACATTTAGGTACACGGCC
TACAGAAAAACAGTATGAAACTCTCGAAAATCAATTAGCCTTTTTATGCCAACAAGGTTTTTCACTAGAG
AATGCATTATATGCACTCAGCGCAGTGGGGCATTTTACTTTAGGTTGCGTATTGGAAGATCAAGAGCATC
AAGTCGCTAAAGAAGAAAGGGAAACACCTACTACTGATAGTATGCCGCCATTATTACGACAAGCTATCGA
ATTATTTGATCACCAAGGTGCAGAGCCAGCCTTCTTATTCGGCCTTGAATTGATCATATGCGGATTAGAA
AAACAACTTAAATGTGAAAGTGGGTCTTAAGGCATCAAATAAAACGAAAGGCTCAGTCGAAAGACTGGGC
CTTTCGTTTTATCTGTTGTTTGTCGGTGAACGCTCTCCTGAGTAGGACAAATCCGCCGCCCTAGACCTAG
GGCGTTCGGCTGCGGCGAGCGGTATCAGCTCACTCAAAGGCGGTAATACGGTTATCCACAGAATCAGGGG
ATAACGCATGCAAGAACATGTGAGCAAAAGGCCAGCAAAAGGCCAGGAACCGTAAAAAGGCCGCGTTGCT
GGCGTTTTTCCATAGGCTCCGCCCCCCTGACGAGCATCACAAAAATCGACGCTCAAGTCAGAGGTGGCGA
AACCCGACAGGACTATAAAGATACCAGGCGTTTCCCCCTGGAAGCTCCCTCGTGCGCTCTCCTGTTCCGA
CCCTGCCGCTTACCGGATACCTGTCCGCCTTTCTCCCTTCGGGAAGCGTGGCGCTTTCTCATAGCTCACG
CTGTAGGTATCTCAGTTCGGTGTAGGTCGTTCGCTCCAAGCTGGGCTGTGTGCACGAACCCCCCGTTCAG
CCCGACCGCTGCGCCTTATCCGGTAACTATCGTCTTGAGTCCAACCCGGTAAGACACGACTTATCGCCAC
TGGCAGCAGCCACTGGTAACAGGATTAGCAGAGCGAGGTATGTAGGCGGTGCTACAGAGTTCTTGAAGTG
GTGGCCTAACTACGGCTACACTAGAAGGACAGTATTTGGTATCTGCGCTCTGCTGAAGCCAGTTACCTTC
GGAAAAAGAGTTGGTAGCTCTTGATCCGGCAAACAAACCACCGCTGGTAGCGGTGGTTTTTTTGTTTGCA
AGCAGCAGATTACGCGCAGAAAAAAAGGATCTCAAGAAGATCCTTTGATCTTTTCTACGGGGTCTGACGC
TCAGTGGAACGAAAACTCACGTTAAGGGATTTTGGTCATGACTAGTGCTTGGATTCTCACCAATAAAAAA
CGCCCGGCGGCAACCGAGCGTTCTGAACAAATCCAGATGGAGTTCTGAGGTCATTACTGGATCTATCAAC
AGGAGTCCAAGCGAGCTCGATATCAAATTACGCCCCGCCCTGCCACTCATCGCAGTACTGTTGTAATTCA
TTAAGCATTCTGCCGACATGGAAGCCATCACAAACGGCATGATGAACCTGAATCGCCAGCGGCATCAGCA
CCTTGTCGCCTTGCGTATAATATTTGCCCATGGTGAAAACGGGGGCGAAGAAGTTGTCCATATTGGCCAC
GTTTAAATCAAAACTGGTGAAACTCACCCAGGGATTGGCTGAGACGAAAAACATATTCTCAATAAACCCT
TTAGGGAAATAGGCCAGGTTTTCACCATAACACGCCACATCTTGCGAATATATGTGTAGAAACTGCCGGA
AATCGTCGTGGTATTCACTCCAGAGCGATGAAAACGTTTCAGTTTGCTCATGGAAAACGGTGTAACAAGG
GTGAACACTATCCCATATCACCAGCTCACCGTCTTTCATTGCCATACGAAATTCCGGATGAGCATTCATC
AGGCGGGCAAGAATGTGAATAAAGGCCGGATAAAACTTGTGCTTATTTTTCTTTACGGTCTTTAAAAAGG
CCGTAATATCCAGCTGAACGGTCTGGTTATAGGTACATTGAGCAACTGACTGAAATGCCTCAAAATGTTC
TTTACGATGCCATTGGGATATATCAACGGTGGTATATCCAGTGATTTTTTTCTCCATTTTAGCTTCCTTA
GCTCCTGAAAATCTCGATAACTCAAAAAATACGACCGGTAGTGATCTTATTTCATTATGGTGAAAGTTGG
AACCTCTTACGGGCCGGCCAACGTCTCATTTTCGCCAGATATCGACGTCTAAGAAACCATTATTATCATG
ACATTAACCTATAAAAATAGGCGTATCACGAGGCCCTTTCGTCTTCACCTCGAG
Features (pLannotate 1.2.2; 12 found; start..end, strand, type, name):
      1..74      +  promoter       PLtetO-1 promoter: modified phage lambda PL promoter with tet operator sites (Lutz and Bujard, 1997)
    100..396     +  CDS            petF1: FER1_LEPBY - Experimental evidence at protein level: Swiss-Prot protein existence level 1. Principal electron carrier in NADP-photoreduction. From Leptolyngbya boryana (Plectonema boryanum).
    429..500     +  terminator     rrnB T1 terminator: transcription terminator T1 from the E. coli rrnB gene
    516..543     +  terminator     T7Te terminator: phage T7 early transcription terminator
    550..594     +  misc_feature   MCS (fragment): pUC18/19 multiple cloning site
    601..629     +  promoter       J23119 promoter (fragment): bacterial promoter (Registry of Standard Biological Parts BBa J23119)
    664..1290    +  CDS            TetR: tetracycline repressor TetR; tetR; TetR binds to the tetracycline operator tetO to inhibit transcription. This inhibition can be relieved by adding tetracycline or doxycycline.
   1296..1382    +  terminator     rrnB T1 terminator: Escherichia coli rrnB; transcription terminator T1 from the E. coli rrnB gene
   1547..2135    -  rep_origin     ori: high-copy-number ColE1/pMB1/pBR322/pUC origin of replication
   2223..2317    -  terminator     lambda t0 terminator: transcription terminator from phage lambda
   2341..2997    -  CDS            cat: CAT_ECOLX - Experimental evidence at protein level: Swiss-Prot protein existence level 1. This enzyme is an effector of chloramphenicol resistance in bacteria. From Escherichia coli. This protein is used as a marker in many commonly used cloning vectors, such as pACYC184.
   2998..3096    -  promoter       cat promoter: promoter of the E. coli cat gene encoding chloramphenicol acetyltransferase
