[The description below was written by a language model from this plasmid's Addgene catalogue record and pLannotate feature annotations shown in this document.]
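Description:
pFd030.R2 is a small (about 3.2 kb) bacterial expression plasmid, catalogued as a synthetic biology vector, that expresses ferredoxin 1 from the marine cyanobacterium Prochlorococcus marinus NATL2A (pmN2-Fd1). It replicates in E. coli from a ColE1-type origin and is selected with chloramphenicol through a cat gene driven by its native promoter and followed by the lambda t0 terminator. The catalogue entry lists the plasmid as low copy, whereas the automated annotation labels the origin as a high-copy ColE1/pMB1 family element; the record does not resolve this difference.

The 297 bp ferredoxin coding sequence sits directly downstream of the PLtetO-1 promoter, a phage lambda PL derivative carrying tet operator sites, and is followed by tandem rrnB T1 and T7Te terminators. The annotation software labels this open reading frame as petF1 from Leptolyngbya boryana, which reflects homology to a related cyanobacterial plant-type ferredoxin rather than the true source; its position and length match the Prochlorococcus insert described in the catalogue. A second cassette on the same strand supplies the regulator: a fragment matching the constitutive J23119 promoter drives TetR, terminated by another rrnB T1 element. TetR binds the operators in PLtetO-1 and holds ferredoxin transcription off until a tetracycline-class inducer is added, which makes expression tunable. No epitope or purification tags are annotated.

The associated publication concerns a Prochlorococcus phage ferredoxin and electron transfer to cyanobacterial sulfite reductases, so this plasmid likely provides regulated expression of a host ferredoxin for comparison in such electron-transfer studies, although the record does not describe the assay.
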