Addgene plasmid #137969: pFd030.R2
Purpose: Expresses Prochlorococcus marinus NATL2A Fd 1
Depositing lab: Jonathan Silberg. Depositing organization: Rice University. Publication: Prochlorococcus phage ferredoxin: Structural characterization and electron transfer to cyanobacterial sulfite reductases. Campbell IJ, Olmos JL Jr, Xu W, Kahanda D, Atkinson JT, Sparks ON, Miller MD, Phillips GN Jr, Bennett GN, Silberg JJ. J Biol Chem. 2020 May 19. pii: RA120.013501. doi: 10.1074/jbc.RA120.013501. PubMed 32434930.
Backbone
  Vector backbone: ColE1
  Total vector size (bp): 3203
  Vector type: Synthetic Biology
Growth in bacteria
  Bacterial resistance: Chloramphenicol, 25 μg/mL
  Growth temperature: 37°C
  Growth strain: DH5alpha
  Copy number: Low Copy
Gene/Insert
  Gene/Insert name: Prochlorococcus marinus NATL2A ferredoxin 1 (alt name: pmN2-Fd1)
  Insert size (bp): 297
Terms and licenses: Academic/Nonprofit Terms; Industry Terms: Not Available to Industry
How to cite: pFd030.R2 was a gift from Jonathan Silberg (Addgene plasmid # 137969 ; http://n2t.net/addgene:137969 ; RRID:Addgene_137969)
